>Addgene plasmid #154025 | RG6-BAP1_E11 | addgene full sequence | sequence record 307078 | Addgene NGS Result
GACATTGATTATTGACTAGTTATTAATAGTAATCAATTACGGGGTCATTAGTTCATAGCCCATATATGGA
GTTCCGCGTTACATAACTTACGGTAAATGGCCCGCCTGGCTGACCGCCCAACGACCCCCGCCCATTGACG
TCAATAATGACGTATGTTCCCATAGTAACGCCAATAGGGACTTTCCATTGACGTCAATGGGTGGAGTATT
TACGGTAAACTGCCCACTTGGCAGTACATCAAGTGTATCATATGCCAAGTACGCCCCCTATTGACGTCAA
TGACGGTAAATGGCCCGCCTGGCATTATGCCCAGTACATGACCTTATGGGACTTTCCTACTTGGCAGTAC
ATCTACGTATTAGTCATCGCTATTACCATGGTGATGCGGTTTTGGCAGTACATCAATGGGCGTGGATAGC
GGTTTGACTCACGGGGATTTCCAAGTCTCCACCCCATTGACGTCAATGGGAGTTTGTTTTGGCACCAAAA
TCAACGGGACTTTCCAAAATGTCGTAACAACTCCGCCCCATTGACGCAAATGGGCGGTAGGCGTGTACGG
TGGGAGGTCTATATAAGCAGAGCTCTCTGGCTAACTAGAGAACCCACTGCTTACTGGCTTATCGAAATTA
ATACGACTCACTATAGGGAGACCCAAGCTGGCTAGCGTTTAAACTTAAGCTTCCATGGATTACAAGGATG
ACGATGACAAGGGGGTACCTGCCCCAAAAAAAAAACGCAAAGTGGAGGACCCAGTACCAGGATCTAGAGG
TAGGTGATCCTCCTGCTGCTTTGGTTCAGGGTTTTGCTTGAGGGGGGGGGGTGGTGATTTCCTTGCCATG
GGCAGACTGAGCAGAAAAGGCCATTGGGACCATGTTCTGAATGCCTCCACCTCAACCACCGGCCGGTAGG
ACCAAAGCCACCCCGTGTTTTCTCAGGATCTCTTTTCCCAGGGAGATCCCTCGGCCCAAAGAGGGAGATG
GCAATGCTGGATGTGTGCACAATAATTCAACAGGCATTGGAACTTCAGCATCGATGCTGAATGCAATTAA
CAATGCTCAAGCAGAACCCCCGGCTCCATCAGCACAGTGCAGGACCAAACCCCATGCTGCAGCAGTGGGG
CTGTCTGTACGGGGTGGGCAATGGGAACCGGGGTCTGCTGGGGCTCCTGCTGCTTCAGTGCTGCCATGCA
GCCACACATCCTGAGAGCTGAAAGGGTCGGCGTCCTCACCTGGTGCACACCGTAGCTCTGCCCCACAGCT
TTAAGGCACCTGGCTAACCTCTGCGCTTCTTCCCTTCCCTCCTCCCTGGCTCAGGATCCGATGGTGCAGA
GGAGGCGGCTGGTTCATGCGCACAAGCCCCATCCCACAGCCCTCCCAACAAACCCAAGCTAGTGGTGAAG
CCTCCAGGCAGCAGCCTCAATGGGGTTCACCCCAACCCCACTCCCATTGTCCAGCGGCTGCCGGCCTTTC
TAGACAATCACAATTATGCCAAGTCCCCCATGCAGGAATTCAGGTAGTTACTGCACCTTTCTTTGTTCCA
TCTCTCCACCTCTGCTGTGAATAAATCGCGGGTCGGTGTGTCCTGTGCCTTTCCCTGCTTGGGAAACGCT
TTCCTTTCATTCTTTCACTTCTCTGCTGCTTTTTGCGCTCTCCCCATCCTGCTGTGCCAACCTGCTCTCA
GTTCTGTGCTTTCTGTCTTCCATCCCAACACACCCCTGGGTTGCTGTCTTCTTTCTCCTTTCTTCCTCTC
TTGCTGTGGGACCAAACGTCTCCTGCAGGACCTGCGGGCTCTGACAGAGGACTCTCGTGGGGGTACTGCT
CCCTCCAGTGGAAAAATGCTCCAGCAGTGTCATGCAGGAGATTTATGCCATACAGTTTTGCTCTCTGCTG
CATGGAGGGGAGCAGCAGAAGTCGATCTCCCCCACTCTGGGGTCCCCCTCGAGGGGGGCACAGCTGGGGA
GGGAACAAGGGACAAAACCAGGAGGGGGCTCCGAGTCCTTGGATTTATTCCCCCTCATCCATGCCTTACC
TTCAGGTAAGGGCCTGAACAGAGCCCTTTACTTCCTGCTTCTTTCTCCCATAGCTCCCTCTCCTTCGGGT
CTCCTGGACTCAGTGCCACGGTTGTCCCATTCTGGGGGTCTGTAGGGAGCCAGCAGGAGCTGCGGCCGTC
CTACTGACCCTGTCCTTATTGCACAGGTCAGGAGGATCAGGAGGACGAGGAGGAAGAGGAGACCGGTGTG
CGCTCCTCCAAGAACGTCATCAAGGAGTTCATGCGCTTCAAGGTGCGCATGGAGGGCACCGTGAACGGCC
ACGAGTTCGAGATCGAGGGCGAGGGCGAGGGCCGCCCCTACGAGGGCCACAACACCGTGAAGCTGAAGGT
GACCAAGGGCGGCCCCCTGCCCTTCGCCTGGGACATCCTGTCCCCCCAGTTCCAGTACGGCTCCAAGGTG
TACGTGAAGCACCCCGCCGACATCCCCGACTACAAGAAGCTGTCCTTCCCCGAGGGCTTCAAGTGGGAGC
GCGTGATGAACTTCGAGGACGGCGGCGTGGTGACCGTGACCCAGGACTCCTCCCTGCAGGACGGCTGCTT
CATCTACAAGGTGAAGTTCATCGGCGTGAACTTCCCCTCCGACGGCCCCGTAATGCAGAAGAAGACCATG
GGCTGGGAGGCCTCCACCGAGCGCCTGTACCCCCGCGACGGCGTGCTGAAGGGCGAGATCCACAAGGCCC
TGAAGCTGAAGGACGGCGGCCACTACCTGGTGGAGTTCAAGTCCATCTACATGGCCAAGAAGCCCGTGCA
GCTGCCCGGCTACTACTACGTGGACTCCAAGCTGGACATCACCTCCCACAACGAGGACTACACCATCGTG
GAGCAGTACGAGCGCACCGAGGGCCGCCACCACCTGTTCCTGTAGACCGCGGTGTGAGCAAGGGCGAGGA
GCTGTTCACCGGGGTGGTGCCCATCCTGGTCGAGCTGGACGGCGACGTAAACGGCCACAAGTTCAGCGTG
TCCGGCGAGGGCGAGGGCGATGCCACCTACGGCAAGCTGACCCTGAAGTTCATCTGCACCACCGGCAAGC
TGCCCGTGCCCTGGCCCACCCTCGTGACCACCCTGACCTACGGCGTGCAGTGCTTCAGCCGCTACCCCGA
CCACATGAAGCAGCACGACTTCTTCAAGTCCGCCATGCCCGAAGGCTACGTCCAGGAGCGCACCATCTTC
TTCAAGGACGACGGCAACTACAAGACCCGCGCCGAGGTGAAGTTCGAGGGCGACACCCTGGTGAACCGCA
TCGAGCTGAAGGGCATCGACTTCAAGGAGGACGGCAACATCCTGGGGCACAAGCTGGAGTACAACTACAA
CAGCCACAACGTCTATATCATGGCCGACAAGCAGAAGAACGGCATCAAGGTGAACTTCAAGATCCGCCAC
AACATCGAGGACGGCAGCGTGCAGCTCGCCGACCACTACCAGCAGAACACCCCCATCGGCGACGGCCCCG
TGCTGCTGCCCGACAACCACTACCTGAGCACCCAGTCCGCCCTGAGCAAAGACCCCAACGAGAAGCGCGA
TCACATGGTCCTGCTGGAGTTCGTGACCGCCGCCGGGATCACTCTCGGCATGGACGAGCTGTACAAGTAA
GGGCCCGTTTAAACCCGCTGATCAGCCTCGACTGTGCCTTCTAGTTGCCAGCCATCTGTTGTTTGCCCCT
CCCCCGTGCCTTCCTTGACCCTGGAAGGTGCCACTCCCACTGTCCTTTCCTAATAAAATGAGGAAATTGC
ATCGCATTGTCTGAGTAGGTGTCATTCTATTCTGGGGGGTGGGGTGGGGCAGGACAGCAAGGGGGAGGAT
TGGGAAGACAATAGCAGGCATGCTGGGGATGCGGTGGGCTCTATGGCTTCTGAGGCGGAAAGAACCAGCT
GGGGCTCTAGGGGGTATCCCC
[124 nt withheld, positions 3942-4065]
C
[91 nt withheld, positions 4067-4157]
A
[49 nt withheld, positions 4159-4207]
CCTTTGACGTTGGAGTCCACGTTCTTT
[37 nt withheld, positions 4235-4271]
ACCCTATCTCGGTCTATTCTTTTGATTTATAAGGGATTTTGCCGATTTCGGCCTATTGGTTAAAAAATGA
GCTGATTTAACAAAAATTTAACGCGAATTAATTCTGTGGAATGTGTGTCAGTTAGGGTGTGGAAAGTCCC
CAGGCTCCCCAGCAGGCAGAAGTATGCAAAGCATGCATCTCAATTAGTCAGCAACCAGGTGTGGAAAGTC
CCCAGGCTCCCCAGCAGGCAGAAGTATGCAAAGCATGCATCTCAATTAGTCAGCAACCATAGTCCCGCCC
CTAACTCCGCCCATCCCGCCCCTAACTCCGCCCAGTTCCGCCCATTCTCCGCCCCATGGCTGACTAATTT
TTTTTATTTATGCAGAGGCCGAGGCCGCCTCTGCCTCTGAGCTATTCCAGAAGTAGTGAGGAGGCTTTTT
TGGAGGCCTAGGCTTTTGCAAAAAGCTCCCGGGAGCTTGTATATCCATTTTCGGATCTGATCAAGAGACA
GGATGAGGATCGTTTCGCATGATTGAACAAGATGGATTGCACGCAGGTTCTCCGGCCGCTTGGGTGGAGA
GGCTATTCGGCTATGACTGGGCACAACAGACAATCGGCTGCTCTGATGCCGCCGTGTTCCGGCTGTCAGC
GCAGGGGCGCCCGGTTCTTTTTGTCAAGACCGACCTGTCCGGTGCCCTGAATGAACTGCAGGACGAGGCA
GCGCGGCTATCGTGGCTGGCCACGACGGGCGTTCCTTGCGCAGCTGTGCTCGACGTTGTCACTGAAGCGG
GAAGGGACTGGCTGCTATTGGGCGAAGTGCCGGGGCAGGATCTCCTGTCATCTCACCTTGCTCCTGCCGA
GAAAGTATCCATCATGGCTGATGCAATGCGGCGGCTGCATACGCTTGATCCGGCTACCTGCCCATTCGAC
CACCAAGCGAAACATCGCATCGAGCGAGCACGTACTCGGATGGAAGCCGGTCTTGTCGATCAGGATGATC
TGGACGAAGAGCATCAGGGGCTCGCGCCAGCCGAACTGTTCGCCAGGCTCAAGGCGCGCATGCCCGACGG
CGAGGATCTCGTCGTGACCCATGGCGATGCCTGCTTGCCGAATATCATGGTGGAAAATGGCCGCTTTTCT
GGATTCATCGACTGTGGCCGGCTGGGTGTGGCGGACCGCTATCAGGACATAGCGTTGGCTACCCGTGATA
TTGCTGAAGAGCTTGGCGGCGAATGGGCTGACCGCTTCCTCGTGCTTTACGGTATCGCCGCTCCCGATTC
GCAGCGCATCGCCTTCTATCGCCTTCTTGACGAGTTCTTCTGAGCGGGACTCTGGGGTTCGAAATGACCG
ACCAAGCGACGCCCAACCTGCCATCACGAGATTTCGATTCCACCGCCGCCTTCTATGAAAGGTTGGGCTT
CGGAATCGTTTTCCGGGACGCCGGCTGGATGATCCTCCAGCGCGGGGATCTCATGCTGGAGTTCTTCGCC
CACCCCAACTTGTTTATTGCAGCTTATAATGGTTACAAATAAAGCAATAGCATCACAAATTTCACAAATA
AAGCATTTTTTTCACTGCATTCTAGTTGTGGTTTGTCCAAACTCATCAATGTATCTTATCATGTCTGTAT
ACCGTCGACCTCTAGCTAGAGCTTGGCGTAATCATGGTCATAGCTGTTTCCTGTGTGAAATTGTTATCCG
CTCACAATTCCACACAACATACGAGCCGGAAGCATAAAGTGTAAAGCCTGGGGTGCCTAATGAGTGAGCT
AACTCACATTAATTGCGTTGCGCTCACTGCCCGCTTTCCAGTCGGGAAACCTGTCGTGCCAGCTGCATTA
ATGAATCGGCCAACGCGCGGGGAGAGGCGGTTTGCGTATTGGGCGCTCTTCCGCTTCCTCGCTCACTGAC
TCGCTGCGCTCGGTCGTTCGGCTGCGGCGAGCGGTATCAGCTCACTCAAAGGCGGTAATACGGTTATCCA
CAGAATCAGGGGATAACGCAGGAAAGAACATGTGAGCAAAAGGCCAGCAAAAGGCCAGGAACCGTAAAAA
GGCCGCGTTGCTGGCGTTTTTCCATAGGCTCCGCCCCCCTGACGAGCATCACAAAAATCGACGCTCAAGT
CAGAGGTGGCGAAACCCGACAGGACTATAAAGATACCAGGCGTTTCCCCCTGGAAGCTCCCTCGTGCGCT
CTCCTGTTCCGACCCTGCCGCTTACCGGATACCTGTCCGCCTTTCTCCCTTCGGGAAGCGTGGCGCTTTC
TCATAGCTCACGCTGTAGGTATCTCAGTTCGGTGTAGGTCGTTCGCTCCAAGCTGGGCTGTGTGCACGAA
CCCCCCGTTCAGCCCGACCGCTGCGCCTTATCCGGTAACTATCGTCTTGAGTCCAACCCGGTAAGACACG
ACTTATCGCCACTGGCAGCAGCCACTGGTAACAGGATTAGCAGAGCGAGGTATGTAGGCGGTGCTACAGA
GTTCTTGAAGTGGTGGCCTAACTACGGCTACACTAGAAGAACAGTATTTGGTATCTGCGCTCTGCTGAAG
CCAGTTACCTTCGGAAAAAGAGTTGGTAGCTCTTGATCCGGCAAACAAACCACCGCTGGTAGCGGTGGTT
TTTTTGTTTGCAAGCAGCAGATTACGCGCAGAAAAAAAGGATCTCAAGAAGATCCTTTGATCTTTTCTAC
GGGGTCTGACGCTCAGTGGAACGAAAACTCACGTTAAGGGATTTTGGTCATGAGATTATCAAAAAGGATC
TTCACCTAGATCCTTTTAAATTAAAAATGAAGTTTTAAATCAATCTAAAGTATATATGAGTAAACTTGGT
CTGACAGTTACCAATGCTTAATCAGTGAGGCACCTATCTCAGCGATCTGTCTATTTCGTTCATCCATAGT
TGCCTGACTCCCCGTCGTGTAGATAACTACGATACGGGAGGGCTTACCATCTGGCCCCAGTGCTGCAATG
ATACCGCGAGACCCACGCTCACCGGCTCCAGATTTATCAGCAATAAACCAGCCAGCCGGAAGGGCCGAGC
GCAGAAGTGGTCCTGCAACTTTATCCGCCTCCATCCAGTCTATTAATTGTTGCCGGGAAGCTAGAGTAAG
TAGTTCGCCAGTTAATAGTTTGCGCAACGTTGTTGCCATTGCTACAGGCATCGTGGTGTCACGCTCGTCG
TTTGGTATGGCTTCATTCAGCTCCGGTTCCCAACGATCAAGGCGAGTTACATGATCCCCCATGTTGTGCA
AAAAAGCGGTTAGCTCCTTCGGTCCTCCGATCGTTGTCAGAAGTAAGTTGGCCGCAGTGTTATCACTCAT
GGTTATGGCAGCACTGCATAATTCTCTTACTGTCATGCCATCCGTAAGATGCTTTTCTGTGACTGGTGAG
TACTCAACCAAGTCATTCTGAGAATAGTGTATGCGGCGACCGAGTTGCTCTTGCCCGGCGTCAATACGGG
ATAATACCGCGCCACATAGCAGAACTTTAAAAGTGCTCATCATTGGAAAACGTTCTTCGGGGCGAAAACT
CTCAAGGATCTTACCGCTGTTGAGATCCAGTTCGATGTAACCCACTCGTGCACCCAACTGATCTTCAGCA
TCTTTTACTTTCACCAGCGTTTCTGGGTGAGCAAAAACAGGAAGGCAAAATGCCGCAAAAAAGGGAATAA
GGGCGACACGGAAATGTTGAATACTCATACTCTTCCTTTTTCAATATTATTGAAGCATTTATCAGGGTTA
TTGTCTCATGAGCGGATACATATTTGAATGTATTTAGAAAAATAAACAAATAGGGGTTCCGCGCACATTT
CCCCGAAAAGTGCCACCTGACGTCGACGGATCGGGAGATCTCCCGATCCCCTATGGTGCACTCTCAGTAC
AATCTGCTCTGATGCCGCATAGTTAAGCCAGTATCTGCTCCCTGCTTGTGTGTTGGAGGTCGCTGAGTAG
TGCGCGAGCAAAATTTAAGCTACAACAAGGCAAGGCTTGACCGACAATTGCATGAAGAATCTGCTTAGGG
TTAGGCGTTTTGCGCTGCTTCGCGATGTACGGGCCAGATATACGCGTT
Features (pLannotate 1.2.2; 23 found; start..end, strand, type, name):
      1..380     +  enhancer       CMV enhancer: human cytomegalovirus immediate early enhancer
    381..584     +  promoter       CMV promoter: human cytomegalovirus (CMV) immediate early promoter
    580..613     +  LTR            5' LTR (truncated) (fragment): truncated 5' long terminal repeat (LTR) from HIV-1
    629..647     +  promoter       T7 promoter: promoter for bacteriophage T7 RNA polymerase
    688..711     +  CDS            FLAG: FLAG® epitope tag, followed by an enterokinase cleavage site
   1293..1508    +  CDS            BAP1 (fragment): BAP1_HUMAN - Also known as KIAA0272 From Homo sapiens (Human).
   2238..2915    +  CDS            DsRed1: wild-type DsRed mammalian codon-optimized
   2924..3640    +  CDS            EGFP: the original enhanced GFP (Yang et al., 1996) mammalian codon-optimized
   3672..3896    +  polyA_signal   bGH poly(A) signal: bovine growth hormone polyadenylation signal
   3900..3921    +  promoter       SV40 promoter (fragment): SV40 enhancer and early promoter
   3942..4370    +  rep_origin     f1 ori (sequence partly withheld): f1 bacteriophage origin of replication; arrow indicates direction of (+) strand synthesis
   4384..4713    +  promoter       SV40 promoter: SV40 enhancer and early promoter
   4780..5571    +  CDS            neo: KKA2_KLEPN - Also known as kan, nptII. Experimental evidence at protein level: Swiss-Prot protein existence level 1. Resistance to kanamycin, neomycin, paromomycin, ribostamycin, butirosin and gentamicin B. From Klebsiella pneumoniae.
   5595..5753    +  CDS            ble (fragment): BLE_KLEPN - Experimental evidence at protein level: Swiss-Prot protein existence level 1. Binding protein with a strong affinity to the bleomycin family of antibiotics. Binds to CL990; an antimitotic-antibiotic compound. From Klebsiella pneumoniae.
   5748..5869    +  polyA_signal   SV40 poly(A) signal: SV40 polyadenylation signal
   5942..5958    -  protein_bind   lac operator: The lac repressor binds to the lac operator to inhibit transcription in E. coli. This inhibition can be relieved by adding lactose or isopropyl-β-D-thiogalactopyranoside (IPTG). lac repressor encoded by lacI
   5966..5996    -  promoter       lac promoter: promoter for the E. coli lac operon
   6011..6032    -  protein_bind   CAP binding site: CAP binding activates transcription in the presence of cAMP. E. coli catabolite activator protein
   6045..6137    -  CDS            lacI (fragment): lac repressor; lacI; The lac repressor binds to the lac operator to inhibit transcription in E. coli. This inhibition can be relieved by adding lactose or isopropyl-β-D-thiogalactopyranoside (IPTG).
   6320..6908    -  rep_origin     ori: high-copy-number ColE1/pMB1/pBR322/pUC origin of replication
   7079..7939    -  CDS            AmpR: β-lactamase; bla; confers resistance to ampicillin, carbenicillin, and related antibiotics
   7940..8044    -  promoter       AmpR promoter: bla
   8103..8155    -  misc_feature   bom (fragment): basis of mobility region from pBR322
