[The description below was written by a language model from this plasmid's Addgene catalogue record and pLannotate feature annotations shown in this document.]
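Description:
RG6-BAP1_E11 is a mammalian expression plasmid of about 8.3 kb that serves as a bichromatic fluorescent splicing reporter minigene for wild-type exon 11 of human BAP1 (BRCA1 associated protein 1). It is built on the RG6 backbone. A 196 bp BAP1 fragment was inserted between BamHI and EcoRI sites, both of which remain intact. In bacteria the plasmid replicates from a high-copy ColE1/pUC-type origin and is selected with ampicillin through the β-lactamase gene; an f1 origin is also present. For mammalian cells, a neomycin phosphotransferase cassette driven by the SV40 early promoter and ending in an SV40 poly(A) signal allows G418 selection.

The reporter transcript is driven by the CMV immediate-early enhancer and promoter and terminated by the bGH polyadenylation signal. It begins with an N-terminal FLAG tag and, according to the catalogue entry, an SV40 nuclear localisation signal, although the feature table does not annotate the NLS. The BAP1 segment lies downstream, separated from its neighbours by unannotated sequence that presumably supplies the minigene's intronic context. This is followed by DsRed1 and EGFP coding sequences placed in tandem. In reporters of this design, inclusion or skipping of the test exon changes the downstream reading frame, so one splicing outcome yields red fluorescence and the other green. The red-to-green ratio in transfected cells then gives a readout of exon usage, but the record does not state which colour corresponds to inclusion. The associated study concerned a synonymous BAP1 mutation that causes exon skipping, so this wild-type construct likely served as the reference for comparison with mutant versions. Listed primers flanking the insert suggest that splicing can also be checked by RT-PCR.
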