Addgene plasmid #154025: RG6-BAP1_E11
Purpose: Bichromatic Fluorescent Splicing Reporter Minigene for Wild-Type BAP1 Exon 11
Depositing lab: Samuel Peña-Llopis. Depositing organization: Deutsches Krebsforschungszentrum (DKFZ). Publication: A BAP1 synonymous mutation results in exon skipping, loss of function and worse patient prognosis. Niersch J, Vega-Rubin-de-Celis S, Bazarna A, Mergener S, Jendrossek V, Siveke JT, Pena-Llopis S. iScience. 2021 Feb 12;24(3):102173. doi: 10.1016/j.isci.2021.102173. eCollection 2021 Mar 19. PubMed 33681728.
Backbone
  Vector backbone: RG6
  Backbone size w/o insert (bp): 8137
  Total vector size (bp): 8310
  Vector type: Mammalian Expression ; Splicing Reporter
  Selectable markers: Neomycin (select with G418)
Growth in bacteria
  Bacterial resistance: Ampicillin, 100 μg/mL
  Growth temperature: 37°C
  Growth strain: DH5alpha
  Copy number: High Copy
Gene/Insert
  Gene/Insert name: BAP1 Exon 11 Fused to DsRed1 and eGFP (alt name: BRCA1 associated protein 1)
  Species: H. sapiens (human)
  Insert size (bp): 196
  GenBank ID: NM_004656.4
  Entrez Gene: BAP1 (a.k.a. HUCEP-13, KURIS, TPDS1, UBM2, UCHL2, UVM2, hucep-6)
  Tag / fusion protein: FLAG (N terminal on backbone); SV40 NLS (N terminal on backbone); DsRed1 (C terminal on backbone); eGFP (C terminal on backbone)
  Cloning method: Restriction Enzyme; 5′ cloning site BamHI (not destroyed); 3′ cloning site EcoRI (not destroyed)
  Sequencing primers: 5′ RG6_RT-PCR_Fwd (5'-CAAAGTGGAGGACCCAGTACC-3'); 3′ RG6_RT-PCR_Rev (5'-GCGCATGAACTCCTTGATGAC-3')
Terms and licenses: Academic/Nonprofit Terms; Industry Terms: Not Available to Industry
Depositor comments: pL164
How to cite: RG6-BAP1_E11 was a gift from Samuel Peña-Llopis (Addgene plasmid # 154025 ; http://n2t.net/addgene:154025 ; RRID:Addgene_154025)
